>Addgene plasmid #146672 | pRSFDuetP-HsPatL1_517-770-Mut1_J | depositor full sequence | sequence record 289118 | Full Sequence
GGGGAATTGTGAGCGGATAACAATTCCCCTGTAGAAATAATTTTGTTTAACTTTAATAAGGAGATATACC
ATGGGCAGCAGCCATCACCATCATCACCACAGCGCGGGTCTGGAAGTTCTGTTCCAGGGGCCCCAGGATC
CGGACAAGGCAGCAAAAACCCTTGTTATAATTGAGAAAACCTACAGCTTACTCCTTGATGTGGAGGACTA
TGAAAGACGTTATCTCCTAAGTCTGGAAGAAGAGCGACCTGCCCTAATGGATGACAGAAAGCACAAAATT
TGTAGCATGTATGACAACTTAAGGGGGAAATTGCCTGGACAAGAGAGGCCTAGTGATGACCACTTTGTAC
AGATCATGTGTATCGCAAAAGGGAAGGCAATGGTTGCCCGTATTCTTCCTTTCCTCTCCACAGAGCAAGC
AGCTGACATTCTCATGACAACAGCCAGGAACCTCCCTTTCCTTATCGCAGCAGATGCACAAGATGAGGTG
CTGCCATGCTTACTGAGTCCCTTCTCTCTCCTTCTCTATCATCTTCCATCAGTGAGTATCACCAGCCTTT
TGCGACAGCTAATGAACCTACCTCAAAGTGCAGCTACACCAGCACTCTCCAATCCTCACCTCACTGCTGT
GCTCCAGAACAAGTTTGGCCTGTCACTGCTCCTCATCCTCCTGAGCCGTGGTGAAGACCTACAGAGTTCA
GACCCTGCTACAGAATCAACACAAAATAATCAGTGGACGGAGGTGATGTTCATGGCAACACGAGAACTTC
TGCGGATTCCCCAAGCAGCCCTGGCCAAGCCAATCTCTATACCTACAAACCTAGTGTCCCTCTTTTCTCG
CTATGTTGACCGGCAGAAACTGAACTTGCTGGAGACAAAACTGCAGCTAGTTCAGGGGATACGATAAGCG
GCCGCATAATGCTTAAGTCGAACAGAAAGTAATCGTATTGTACACGGCCGCATAATCGAAATTAATACGA
CTCACTATAGGGGAATTGTGAGCGGATAACAATTCCCCATCTTAGTATATTAGTTAAGTATAAGAAGGAG
ATATACATATGGCAGATCTCAATTGGATATCGGCCGGCCACGCGATCGCTGACGTCGGTACCCTCGAGTC
TGGTAAAGAAACCGCTGCTGCGAAATTTGAACGCCAGCACATGGACTCGTCTACTAGCGCAGCTTAATTA
ACCTAGGCTGCTGCCACCGCTGAGCAATAACTAGCATAACCCCTTGGGGCCTCTAAACGGGTCTTGAGGG
GTTTTTTGCTGAAACCTCAGGCATTTGAGAAGCACACGGTCACACTGCTTCCGGTAGTCAATAAACCGGT
AAACCAGCAATAGACATAAGCGGCTATTTAACGACCCTGCCCTGAACCGACGACAAGCTGACGACCGGGT
CTCCGCAAGTGGCACTTTTCGGGGAAATGTGCGCGGAACCCCTATTTGTTTATTTTTCTAAATACATTCA
AATATGTATCCGCTCATGAATTAATTCTTAGAAAAACTCATCGAGCATCAAATGAAACTGCAATTTATTC
ATATCAGGATTATCAATACCATATTTTTGAAAAAGCCGTTTCTGTAATGAAGGAGAAAACTCACCGAGGC
AGTTCCATAGGATGGCAAGATCCTGGTATCGGTCTGCGATTCCGACTCGTCCAACATCAATACAACCTAT
TAATTTCCCCTCGTCAAAAATAAGGTTATCAAGTGAGAAATCACCATGAGTGACGACTGAATCCGGTGAG
AATGGCAAAAGTTTATGCATTTCTTTCCAGACTTGTTCAACAGGCCAGCCATTACGCTCGTCATCAAAAT
CACTCGCATCAACCAAACCGTTATTCATTCGTGATTGCGCCTGAGCGAGACGAAATACGCGGTCGCTGTT
AAAAGGACAATTACAAACAGGAATCGAATGCAACCGGCGCAGGAACACTGCCAGCGCATCAACAATATTT
TCACCTGAATCAGGATATTCTTCTAATACCTGGAATGCTGTTTTCCCGGGGATCGCAGTGGTGAGTAACC
ATGCATCATCAGGAGTACGGATAAAATGCTTGATGGTCGGAAGAGGCATAAATTCCGTCAGCCAGTTTAG
TCTGACCATCTCATCTGTAACATCATTGGCAACGCTACCTTTGCCATGTTTCAGAAACAACTCTGGCGCA
TCGGGCTTCCCATACAATCGATAGATTGTCGCACCTGATTGCCCGACATTATCGCGAGCCCATTTATACC
CATATAAATCAGCATCCATGTTGGAATTTAATCGCGGCCTAGAGCAAGACGTTTCCCGTTGAATATGGCT
CATACTCTTCCTTTTTCAATATTATTGAAGCATTTATCAGGGTTATTGTCTCATGAGCGGATACATATTT
GAATGTATTTAGAAAAATAAACAAATAGGCATGCAGCGCTCTTCCGCTTCCTCGCTCACTGACTCGCTAC
GCTCGGTCGTTCGACTGCGGCGAGCGGTGTCAGCTCACTCAAAAGCGGTAATACGGTTATCCACAGAATC
AGGGGATAAAGCCGGAAAGAACATGTGAGCAAAAAGCAAAGCACCGGAAGAAGCCAACGCCGCAGGCGTT
TTTCCATAGGCTCCGCCCCCCTGACGAGCATCACAAAAATCGACGCTCAAGCCAGAGGTGGCGAAACCCG
ACAGGACTATAAAGATACCAGGCGTTTCCCCCTGGAAGCTCCCTCGTGCGCTCTCCTGTTCCGACCCTGC
CGCTTACCGGATACCTGTCCGCCTTTCTCCCTTCGGGAAGCGTGGCGCTTTCTCATAGCTCACGCTGTTG
GTATCTCAGTTCGGTGTAGGTCGTTCGCTCCAAGCTGGGCTGTGTGCACGAACCCCCCGTTCAGCCCGAC
CGCTGCGCCTTATCCGGTAACTATCGTCTTGAGTCCAACCCGGTAAGACACGACTTATCGCCACTGGCAG
CAGCCATTGGTAACTGATTTAGAGGACTTTGTCTTGAAGTTATGCACCTGTTAAGGCTAAACTGAAAGAA
CAGATTTTGGTGAGTGCGGTCCTCCAACCCACTTACCTTGGTTCAAAGAGTTGGTAGCTCAGCGAACCTT
GAGAAAACCACCGTTGGTAGCGGTGGTTTTTCTTTATTTATGAGATGATGAATCAATCGGTCTATCAAGT
CAACGAACAGCTATTCCGTTACTCTAGATTTCAGTGCAATTTATCTCTTCAAATGTAGCACCTGAAGTCA
GCCCCATACGATATAAGTTGTAATTCTCATGTTAGTCATGCCCCGCGCCCACCGGAAGGAGCTGACTGGG
TTGAAGGCTCTCAAGGGCATCGGTCGAGATCCCGGTGCCTAATGAGTGAGCTAACTTACATTAATTGCGT
TGCGCTCACTGCCCGCTTTCCAGTCGGGAAACCTGTCGTGCCAGCTGCATTAATGAATCGGCCAACGCGC
GGGGAGAGGCGGTTTGCGTATTGGGCGCCAGGGTGGTTTTTCTTTTCACCAGTGAGACGGGCAACAGCTG
ATTGCCCTTCACCGCCTGGCCCTGAGAGAGTTGCAGCAAGCGGTCCACGCTGGTTTGCCCCAGCAGGCGA
AAATCCTGTTTGATGGTGGTTAACGGCGGGATATAACATGAGCTGTCTTCGGTATCGTCGTATCCCACTA
CCGAGATGTCCGCACCAACGCGCAGCCCGGACTCGGTAATGGCGCGCATTGCGCCCAGCGCCATCTGATC
GTTGGCAACCAGCATCGCAGTGGGAACGATGCCCTCATTCAGCATTTGCATGGTTTGTTGAAAACCGGAC
ATGGCACTCCAGTCGCCTTCCCGTTCCGCTATCGGCTGAATTTGATTGCGAGTGAGATATTTATGCCAGC
CAGCCAGACGCAGACGCGCCGAGACAGAACTTAATGGGCCCGCTAACAGCGCGATTTGCTGGTGACCCAA
TGCGACCAGATGCTCCACGCCCAGTCGCGTACCGTCTTCATGGGAGAAAATAATACTGTTGATGGGTGTC
TGGTCAGAGACATCAAGAAATAACGCCGGAACATTAGTGCAGGCAGCTTCCACAGCAATGGCATCCTGGT
CATCCAGCGGATAGTTAATGATCAGCCCACTGACGCGTTGCGCGAGAAGATTGTGCACCGCCGCTTTACA
GGCTTCGACGCCGCTTCGTTCTACCATCGACACCACCACGCTGGCACCCAGTTGATCGGCGCGAGATTTA
ATCGCCGCGACAATTTGCGACGGCGCGTGCAGGGCCAGACTGGAGGTGGCAACGCCAATCAGCAACGACT
GTTTGCCCGCCAGTTGTTGTGCCACGCGGTTGGGAATGTAATTCAGCTCCGCCATCGCCGCTTCCACTTT
TTCCCGCGTTTTCGCAGAAACGTGGCTGGCCTGGTTCACCACGCGGGAAACGGTCTGATAAGAGACACCG
GCATACTCTGCGACATCGTATAACGTTACTGGTTTCACATTCACCACCCTGAATTGACTCTCTTCCGGGC
GCTATCATGCCATACCGCGAAAGGTTTTGCGCCATTCGATGGTGTCCGGGATCTCGACGCTCTCCCTTAT
GCGACTCCTGCATTAGGAAATTAATACGACTCACTATA
Features (pLannotate 1.2.2; 18 found; start..end, strand, type, name):
      3..27      +  protein_bind   lac operator: The lac repressor binds to the lac operator to inhibit transcription in E. coli. This inhibition can be relieved by adding lactose or isopropyl-β-D-thiogalactopyranoside (IPTG). lac repressor encoded by lacI
     42..64      +  RBS            RBS: efficient ribosome binding site from bacteriophage T7 gene 10 (Olins and Rangwala, 1989)
    143..904     +  CDS            PATL1 (fragment): PATL1_HUMAN - Experimental evidence at protein level: Swiss-Prot protein existence level 1. (Microbial infection) In case of infection, required for translation and replication of hepatitis C virus (HCV). From Homo sapiens (Human).
    973..991     +  promoter       T7 promoter: promoter for bacteriophage T7 RNA polymerase
    992..1016    +  protein_bind   lac operator: The lac repressor binds to the lac operator to inhibit transcription in E. coli. This inhibition can be relieved by adding lactose or isopropyl-β-D-thiogalactopyranoside (IPTG). lac repressor encoded by lacI
   1125..1166    +  CDS            S-Tag (fragment): affinity and epitope tag derived from pancreatic ribonuclease A
   1196..1213    +  CDS            SET1 (fragment): solubility-enhancement tag derived from T7 phage gene 10B
   1221..1268    +  terminator     T7 terminator: transcription terminator for bacteriophage T7 RNA polymerase
   1432..1489    +  promoter       AmpR promoter (fragment): bla
   1498..2313    -  CDS            KanR: aminoglycoside phosphotransferase; aph(3')-Ia; confers resistance to kanamycin in bacteria or G418 (Geneticin®) in eukaryotes
   2314..2405    -  promoter       AmpR promoter: bla
   2421..3170    -  rep_origin     RSF ori: Plasmids containing the RSF 1030 origin of replication can be propagated in E. coli cells that contain additional plasmids with compatible origins.
   3253..3317    -  CDS            TcR (fragment): tetracycline efflux protein; tet; confers resistance to tetracycline
   3332..3353    -  protein_bind   CAP binding site: CAP binding activates transcription in the presence of cAMP. E. coli catabolite activator protein
   3366..4448    -  CDS            lacI: lac repressor; lacI; The lac repressor binds to the lac operator to inhibit transcription in E. coli. This inhibition can be relieved by adding lactose or isopropyl-β-D-thiogalactopyranoside (IPTG).
   4449..4526    -  promoter       lacI promoter: lacI
   4534..4569    -  CDS            TcR (fragment): tetracycline efflux protein; tet; confers resistance to tetracycline
   4572..2       +  promoter       T7 promoter (across the origin): promoter for bacteriophage T7 RNA polymerase
