[The description below was written by a language model from this plasmid's Addgene catalogue record and pLannotate feature annotations shown in this document.]
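Description:
pRSFDuetP-HsPatL1_517-770-Mut1_J is a 4,588 nt bacterial expression plasmid for producing a mutant C-terminal fragment of human PATL1 (also called Pat1b) in E. coli. The catalogue lists the backbone as unknown, but the name and the annotated features are those of an RSFDuet-type dual-cassette T7 vector. It replicates from the RSF 1030 origin, which is compatible with other common origins and so allows co-transformation with additional expression plasmids. Selection is by kanamycin through an aph(3')-Ia gene. The record describes it as low copy.

The insert sits in the first expression cassette, downstream of a T7 promoter, a lac operator and the phage T7 gene 10 ribosome binding site. The annotated PATL1 coding fragment corresponds to residues 517–770. About 80 nt lie between the ribosome binding site and the start of this fragment, which leaves room for an N-terminal tag or linker, but none is annotated and the record does not identify one. The substitutions that define "Mut1" are also not stated.

A second T7 promoter/lac operator unit follows the insert and appears to be empty. It retains only vector-derived S-tag sequence and leads into the T7 terminator. A plasmid-borne lacI gene with its own promoter supplies lac repressor, so expression is held off until IPTG induction in a host that provides T7 RNA polymerase. The short TcR, SET1 and extra AmpR promoter fragments in the table are probably backbone remnants or annotation hits with no functional role.

The associated publication concerns the C-terminal α-α superhelix of Pat proteins and its role in mRNA decapping in metazoa. This suggests the plasmid was used to make recombinant mutant protein for structural or interaction studies, though the record states only bacterial expression as the purpose.
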