Addgene plasmid #146672: pRSFDuetP-HsPatL1_517-770-Mut1_J
Purpose: Bacterial Expression of HsPatL1_517-770-Mut1
Depositing lab: Elisa Izaurralde. Depositing organization: Max Planck Institute for Developmental Biology. Publication: The C-terminal alpha-alpha superhelix of Pat is required for mRNA decapping in metazoa. Braun JE, Tritschler F, Haas G, Igreja C, Truffault V, Weichenrieder O, Izaurralde E. EMBO J. 2010 Jul 21. 29(14):2368-80. 10.1038/emboj.2010.124 PubMed 20543818.
Backbone
  Vector backbone: Unknown
  Vector type: Bacterial Expression
Growth in bacteria
  Bacterial resistance: Kanamycin, 50 μg/mL
  Growth temperature: 37°C
  Growth strain: DH5alpha
  Copy number: Low Copy
Gene/Insert
  Gene/Insert name: HsPatL1_517-770-Mut1
  Species: H. sapiens (human)
  Entrez Gene: PATL1 (a.k.a. Pat1b, hPat1b)
  Cloning method: Unknown
Terms and licenses: Academic/Nonprofit Terms; Industry Terms: Not Available to Industry
Depositor comments: ORF extracted from NCBI: NM_152716.2 Plasmids from this collection were made available to the research community and donated after the lab closed. Please note that the sequence provided by the depositing laboratory may be theoretical/predicted or based on Sanger sequencing results. There may be discrepancies between sequencing results obtained by Addgene and the depositor sequence. If an Addgene verified sequence is not available, please contact before placing your order to request that our lab fully sequence the plasmid.
How to cite: pRSFDuetP-HsPatL1_517-770-Mut1_J was a gift from Elisa Izaurralde (Addgene plasmid # 146672 ; http://n2t.net/addgene:146672 ; RRID:Addgene_146672)
